Addgene plasmid #51004: pLenti.Syn(0.5).H2B-eGFP.W
Purpose: Lentivector that expresses H2B-eGFP from neurons-specific synapsin promoter
Depositing lab: Rusty Lansford. Depositing organization: California Institute of Technology.
Backbone
  Vector backbone: pLenti.Syn(0.5).eGFP
  Backbone size w/o insert (bp): 8344
  Total vector size (bp): 9655
  Vector type: Mammalian Expression, Lentiviral
  Selectable markers: Zeo marker is outside the LTRs and will not be packaged into virus.
Growth in bacteria
  Bacterial resistance: Ampicillin, 100 μg/mL
  Growth temperature: 37°C
  Growth strain: NEB Stable
  Copy number: Low Copy
Gene/Insert
  Gene/Insert name: H2B-EGFP
  Species: H. sapiens (human), Synthetic; Jellyfish
  Insert size (bp): 1131
  Entrez Gene: H2BC11 (a.k.a. H2B/r, H2BFR, H2BJ, HIST1H2BJ)
  Promoter: rat synapsin
  Tag / fusion protein: histone2B
  Cloning method: Restriction Enzyme; 5′ cloning site BamH1 (unknown if destroyed); 3′ cloning site Not1 (not destroyed)
  Sequencing primers: 5′ EGFP-N; 3′ EGFP-C
Terms and licenses: Academic/Nonprofit Terms; Industry Terms: Not Available to Industry
Depositor comments: Please note that the H2B sequence in this plasmid was derived from H2B-GFP (Addgene plasmid# 11680) and contains the same differences (D26G and V119I) compared to GenBank reference sequences, such as NP_066402.2.
How to cite: pLenti.Syn(0.5).H2B-eGFP.W was a gift from Rusty Lansford (Addgene plasmid # 51004 ; http://n2t.net/addgene:51004 ; RRID:Addgene_51004)
