[The description below was written by a language model from this plasmid's Addgene catalogue record and pLannotate feature annotations shown in this document.]
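Description:
pLenti.Syn(0.5).H2B-eGFP.W is an HIV-1-based lentiviral transfer vector for mammalian expression, built on the pLenti.Syn(0.5).eGFP backbone and designed to label neuronal nuclei with a histone-tethered green fluorescent protein. It is propagated in E. coli through a ColE1/pUC-type origin with ampicillin selection (AmpR); the catalogue lists it as low copy and names a recombination-tolerant strain, as is usual for LTR-containing plasmids. An f1 origin is also present. A Zeocin resistance cassette (BleoR driven by SV40 and EM7 promoters, with an SV40 poly(A) signal) lies outside the LTRs, so it can act as a marker for the plasmid itself but is not packaged into virus.

Genomic RNA is transcribed from a CMV enhancer/promoter fused to a truncated 5' LTR, a chimeric arrangement that generally makes production Tat-independent. This is followed by the Ψ packaging signal with a gag fragment, the RRE for Rev-dependent nuclear export, and the cPPT/CTS element that aids nuclear import of the provirus. The internal expression cassette uses a rat synapsin promoter, which the record describes as neuron-specific; the feature table does not annotate it, but an unannotated gap lies between the cPPT and the coding region. It drives human histone H2B (HIST1H2BJ) fused upstream of EGFP, so fluorescence is confined to chromatin. The depositor notes that the H2B carries D26G and V119I differences from reference sequences, inherited from the source plasmid. A WPRE downstream enhances transcript expression, followed by the 3' LTR region and a bGH poly(A) signal. The vector is suited to identifying, counting or tracking neuronal nuclei after viral transduction.
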