Features (pLannotate 1.2.2; 31 found; start..end, strand, type, name):
     31..83      -  misc_feature   bom (fragment): basis of mobility region from pBR322
    238..617     +  enhancer       CMV enhancer: human cytomegalovirus immediate early enhancer
    618..817     +  promoter       CMV promoter: human cytomegalovirus (CMV) immediate early promoter
    835..1015    +  LTR            5' LTR (truncated): truncated 5' long terminal repeat (LTR) from HIV-1
   1062..1187    +  misc_feature   HIV-1 Ψ: packaging signal of human immunodeficiency virus type 1
   1171..1534    +  CDS            HIV-1 gag (fragment): gag protein from human immunodeficiency virus 1; gag
   1680..1913    +  misc_feature   RRE: The Rev response element (RRE) of HIV-1 allows for Rev-dependent mRNA export from the nucleus to the cytoplasm.
   2290..2390    +  CDS            Rev (fragment): human immunodeficiency virus 1 (HIV-1) Rev protein; rev; enhances nuclear export of unspliced and incompletely spliced viral mRNAs
   2440..2557    +  misc_feature   cPPT/CTS: central polypurine tract and central termination sequence of HIV-1
   3139..3181    +  misc_feature   MCS (fragment): multiple cloning site
   3186..3563    +  CDS            H2B: human histone H2B; HIST1H2BJ
   3582..4301    +  CDS            EGFP: the original enhanced GFP (Yang et al., 1996) mammalian codon-optimized
   4318..4342    +  misc_feature   MCS (fragment): pBluescript multiple cloning site
   4342..4930    +  misc_feature   WPRE: woodchuck hepatitis virus posttranscriptional regulatory element
   4867..5448    +  CDS            nef (fragment): NEF_HV1H2 - Experimental evidence at protein level: Swiss-Prot protein existence level 1. Extracellular Nef protein targets CD4(+) T-lymphocytes for apoptosis by interacting with CXCR4 surface receptors. From Human immunodeficiency virus type 1 group M subtype B (isolate HXB2) (HIV-1).
   5455..5635    +  LTR            5' LTR (truncated): truncated 5' long terminal repeat (LTR) from HIV-1
   5667..5891    +  polyA_signal   bGH poly(A) signal: bovine growth hormone polyadenylation signal
   5895..5916    +  promoter       SV40 promoter (fragment): SV40 enhancer and early promoter
   5937..6365    +  rep_origin     f1 ori (sequence partly withheld): f1 bacteriophage origin of replication; arrow indicates direction of (+) strand synthesis
   6379..6708    +  promoter       SV40 promoter: SV40 enhancer and early promoter
   6756..6803    +  promoter       EM7 promoter: synthetic bacterial promoter&nbsp
   6822..7196    +  CDS            BleoR: antibiotic-binding protein; Sh ble from Streptoalloteichus hindustanus; confers resistance to bleomycin, phleomycin, and Zeocin™
   7206..7331    +  CDS            ble (fragment): BLE_KLEPN - Experimental evidence at protein level: Swiss-Prot protein existence level 1. Binding protein with a strong affinity to the bleomycin family of antibiotics. Binds to CL990; an antimitotic-antibiotic compound. From Klebsiella pneumoniae.
   7326..7447    +  polyA_signal   SV40 poly(A) signal: SV40 polyadenylation signal
   7520..7536    -  protein_bind   lac operator: The lac repressor binds to the lac operator to inhibit transcription in E. coli. This inhibition can be relieved by adding lactose or isopropyl-β-D-thiogalactopyranoside (IPTG). lac repressor encoded by lacI
   7544..7574    -  promoter       lac promoter: promoter for the E. coli lac operon
   7589..7610    -  protein_bind   CAP binding site: CAP binding activates transcription in the presence of cAMP. E. coli catabolite activator protein
   7623..7715    -  CDS            lacI (fragment): lac repressor; lacI; The lac repressor binds to the lac operator to inhibit transcription in E. coli. This inhibition can be relieved by adding lactose or isopropyl-β-D-thiogalactopyranoside (IPTG).
   7898..8486    -  rep_origin     ori: high-copy-number ColE1/pMB1/pBR322/pUC origin of replication
   8657..9517    -  CDS            AmpR: β-lactamase; bla; confers resistance to ampicillin, carbenicillin, and related antibiotics
   9518..9622    -  promoter       AmpR promoter: bla
>Addgene plasmid #51004 | pLenti.Syn(0.5).H2B-eGFP.W | depositor full sequence | sequence record 130655 | pLenti.Syn(0.5).H2B-eGFP.W sequence 9650 bps
GTCGACGGATCGGGAGATCTCCCGATCCCCTATGGTGCACTCTCAGTACAATCTGCTCTGATGCCGCATA
GTTAAGCCAGTATCTGCTCCCTGCTTGTGTGTTGGAGGTCGCTGAGTAGTGCGCGAGCAAAATTTAAGCT
ACAACAAGGCAAGGCTTGACCGACAATTGCATGAAGAATCTGCTTAGGGTTAGGCGTTTTGCGCTGCTTC
GCGATGTACGGGCCAGATATACGCGTTGACATTGATTATTGACTAGTTATTAATAGTAATCAATTACGGG
GTCATTAGTTCATAGCCCATATATGGAGTTCCGCGTTACATAACTTACGGTAAATGGCCCGCCTGGCTGA
CCGCCCAACGACCCCCGCCCATTGACGTCAATAATGACGTATGTTCCCATAGTAACGCCAATAGGGACTT
TCCATTGACGTCAATGGGTGGAGTATTTACGGTAAACTGCCCACTTGGCAGTACATCAAGTGTATCATAT
GCCAAGTACGCCCCCTATTGACGTCAATGACGGTAAATGGCCCGCCTGGCATTATGCCCAGTACATGACC
TTATGGGACTTTCCTACTTGGCAGTACATCTACGTATTAGTCATCGCTATTACCATGGTGATGCGGTTTT
GGCAGTACATCAATGGGCGTGGATAGCGGTTTGACTCACGGGGATTTCCAAGTCTCCACCCCATTGACGT
CAATGGGAGTTTGTTTTGGCACCAAAATCAACGGGACTTTCCAAAATGTCGTAACAACTCCGCCCCATTG
ACGCAAATGGGCGGTAGGCGTGTACGGTGGGAGGTCTATATAAGCAGCGCGTTTTGCCTGTACTGGGTCT
CTCTGGTTAGACCAGATCTGAGCCTGGGAGCTCTCTGGCTAACTAGGGAACCCACTGCTTAAGCCTCAAT
AAAGCTTGCCTTGAGTGCTTCAAGTAGTGTGTGCCCGTCTGTTGTGTGACTCTGGTAACTAGAGATCCCT
CAGACCCTTTTAGTCAGTGTGGAAAATCTCTAGCAGTGGCGCCCGAACAGGGACTTGAAAGCGAAAGGGA
AACCAGAGGAGCTCTCTCGACGCAGGACTCGGCTTGCTGAAGCGCGCACGGCAAGAGGCGAGGGGCGGCG
ACTGGTGAGTACGCCAAAAATTTTGACTAGCGGAGGCTAGAAGGAGAGAGATGGGTGCGAGAGCGTCAGT
ATTAAGCGGGGGAGAATTAGATCGCGATGGGAAAAAATTCGGTTAAGGCCAGGGGGAAAGAAAAAATATA
AATTAAAACATATAGTATGGGCAAGCAGGGAGCTAGAACGATTCGCAGTTAATCCTGGCCTGTTAGAAAC
ATCAGAAGGCTGTAGACAAATACTGGGACAGCTACAACCATCCCTTCAGACAGGATCAGAAGAACTTAGA
TCATTATATAATACAGTAGCAACCCTCTATTGTGTGCATCAAAGGATAGAGATAAAAGACACCAAGGAAG
CTTTAGACAAGATAGAGGAAGAGCAAAACAAAAGTAAGACCACCGCACAGCAAGCGGCCGCTGATCTTCA
GACCTGGAGGAGGAGATATGAGGGACAATTGGAGAAGTGAATTATATAAATATAAAGTAGTAAAAATTGA
ACCATTAGGAGTAGCACCCACCAAGGCAAAGAGAAGAGTGGTGCAGAGAGAAAAAAGAGCAGTGGGAATA
GGAGCTTTGTTCCTTGGGTTCTTGGGAGCAGCAGGAAGCACTATGGGCGCAGCGTCAATGACGCTGACGG
TACAGGCCAGACAATTATTGTCTGGTATAGTGCAGCAGCAGAACAATTTGCTGAGGGCTATTGAGGCGCA
ACAGCATCTGTTGCAACTCACAGTCTGGGGCATCAAGCAGCTCCAGGCAAGAATCCTGGCTGTGGAAAGA
TACCTAAAGGATCAACAGCTCCTGGGGATTTGGGGTTGCTCTGGAAAACTCATTTGCACCACTGCTGTGC
CTTGGAATGCTAGTTGGAGTAATAAATCTCTGGAACAGATTTGGAATCACACGACCTGGATGGAGTGGGA
CAGAGAAATTAACAATTACACAAGCTTAATACACTCCTTAATTGAAGAATCGCAAAACCAGCAAGAAAAG
AATGAACAAGAATTATTGGAATTAGATAAATGGGCAAGTTTGTGGAATTGGTTTAACATAACAAATTGGC
TGTGGTATATAAAATTATTCATAATGATAGTAGGAGGCTTGGTAGGTTTAAGAATAGTTTTTGCTGTACT
TTCTATAGTGAATAGAGTTAGGCAGGGATATTCACCATTATCGTTTCAGACCCACCTCCCAACCCCGAGG
GGACCCGACAGGCCCGAAGGAATAGAAGAAGAAGGTGGAGAGAGAGACAGAGACAGATCCATTCGATTAG
TGAACGGATCGGCACTGCGTGCGCCAATTCTGCAGACAAATGGCAGTATTCATCCACAATTTTAAAAGAA
AAGGGGGGATTGGGGGGTACAGTGCAGGGGAAAGAATAGTAGACATAATAGCAACAGACATACAAACTAA
AGAATTACAAAAACAAATTACAAAAATTCAAAATTTTCGGGTTTATTACAGGGACAGCAGAGATCCAGTT
TGGTTAATTAACAAGTATCTGGGAAGGGTAACAATGCAAGTTAGCCTGAGGATTTAGGAGGAGGCTGAAA
AACAGAGTAGGAGCCTTACTACGGGTCCAGACCCTACGGACAAGAACCCCCACTCCCACTCCCCAAATTG
CGCATTCCCTCCCCCATCAGAGGGGGAGGGGAAGAGGATGCAGCGCGGCGCGGCGCGTGCGCACTGTCGG
ATTTAGTACCGCGGACAGAGCCTTCGCCCCCGCTGCCGGCGCGCGCCACCACCTCCCCAGCACCAAAGGC
GGGCTGACGTCACTCTCCAGCCCTCCCCAAACTCCCCTACCTCACCGCCTTGGTCGCGTCCGTGCAGCGG
TGAGTCCAGTCGGGCCGCACCACAAGAGGTGCAAGATAGGGGGGTGCAGGCGCGACCATACGCTCTGCGG
CGGCAGAGCCTCAGCGCTGCCTCAGTCTGCAGCGGGCAGCAGAGGAGTCGCGTCGTGCCAGAGAGCGCCG
CCGTGCTCCTGAGCCCCTTGCGCTCCGCCCCCGCGGCCCACCGACCCACTGCCCCTTGGATCTCGAGCTC
AAGCTTCGAATTCTGCAGTCGACGGTACCGCCACCATGCCAGAGCCAGCGAAGTCTGCTCCCGCCCCGAA
AAAGGGCTCCAAGAAGGCGGTGACTAAGGCGCAGAAGAAAGGCGGCAAGAAGCGCAAGCGCAGCCGCAAG
GAGAGCTATTCCATCTATGTGTACAAGGTTCTGAAGCAGGTCCACCCTGACACCGGCATTTCGTCCAAGG
CCATGGGCATCATGAATTCGTTTGTGAACGACATTTTCGAGCGCATCGCAGGTGAGGCTTCCCGCCTGGC
GCATTACAACAAGCGCTCGACCATCACCTCCAGGGAGATCCAGACGGCCGTGCGCCTGCTGCTGCCTGGG
GAGTTGGCCAAGCACGCCGTGTCCGAGGGTACTAAGGCCATCACCAAGTACACCAGCGCTAAGGATCCAC
CGGTCGCCACCATGGTGAGCAAGGGCGAGGAGCTGTTCACCGGGGTGGTGCCCATCCTGGTCGAGCTGGA
CGGCGACGTAAACGGCCACAAGTTCAGCGTGTCCGGCGAGGGCGAGGGCGATGCCACCTACGGCAAGCTG
ACCCTGAAGTTCATCTGCACCACCGGCAAGCTGCCCGTGCCCTGGCCCACCCTCGTGACCACCCTGACCT
ACGGCGTGCAGTGCTTCAGCCGCTACCCCGACCACATGAAGCAGCACGACTTCTTCAAGTCCGCCATGCC
CGAAGGCTACGTCCAGGAGCGCACCATCTTCTTCAAGGACGACGGCAACTACAAGACCCGCGCCGAGGTG
AAGTTCGAGGGCGACACCCTGGTGAACCGCATCGAGCTGAAGGGCATCGACTTCAAGGAGGACGGCAACA
TCCTGGGGCACAAGCTGGAGTACAACTACAACAGCCACAACGTCTATATCATGGCCGACAAGCAGAAGAA
CGGCATCAAGGTGAACTTCAAGATCCGCCACAACATCGAGGACGGCAGCGTGCAGCTCGCCGACCACTAC
CAGCAGAACACCCCCATCGGCGACGGCCCCGTGCTGCTGCCCGACAACCACTACCTGAGCACCCAGTCCG
CCCTGAGCAAAGACCCCAACGAGAAGCGCGATCACATGGTCCTGCTGGAGTTCGTGACCGCCGCCGGGAT
CACTCTCGGCATGGACGAGCTGTACAAGTAAAGCGGCCGCGACTCTAGAATTCGATATCAAGCTTATCGA
TAATCAACCTCTGGATTACAAAATTTGTGAAAGATTGACTGGTATTCTTAACTATGTTGCTCCTTTTACG
CTATGTGGATACGCTGCTTTAATGCCTTTGTATCATGCTATTGCTTCCCGTATGGCTTTCATTTTCTCCT
CCTTGTATAAATCCTGGTTGCTGTCTCTTTATGAGGAGTTGTGGCCCGTTGTCAGGCAACGTGGCGTGGT
GTGCACTGTGTTTGCTGACGCAACCCCCACTGGTTGGGGCATTGCCACCACCTGTCAGCTCCTTTCCGGG
ACTTTCGCTTTCCCCCTCCCTATTGCCACGGCGGAACTCATCGCCGCCTGCCTTGCCCGCTGCTGGACAG
GGGCTCGGCTGTTGGGCACTGACAATTCCGTGGTGTTGTCGGGGAAATCATCGTCCTTTCCTTGGCTGCT
CGCCTGTGTTGCCACCTGGATTCTGCGCGGGACGTCCTTCTGCTACGTCCCTTCGGCCCTCAATCCAGCG
GACCTTCCTTCCCGCGGCCTGCTGCCGGCTCTGCGGCCTCTTCCGCGTCTTCGCCTTCGCCCTCAGACGA
GTCGGATCTCCCTTTGGGCCGCCTCCCCGCATCGATACCGTCGACCTCGAGACCTAGAAAAACATGGAGC
AATCACAAGTAGCAATACAGCAGCTACCAATGCTGATTGTGCCTGGCTAGAAGCACAAGAGGAGGAGGAG
GTGGGTTTTCCAGTCACACCTCAGGTACCTTTAAGACCAATGACTTACAAGGCAGCTGTAGATCTTAGCC
ACTTTTTAAAAGAAAAGGGGGGACTGGAAGGGCTAATTCACTCCCAACGAAGACAAGATATCCTTGATCT
GTGGATCTACCACACACAAGGCTACTTCCCTGATTGGCAGAACTACACACCAGGGCCAGGGATCAGATAT
CCACTGACCTTTGGATGGTGCTACAAGCTAGTACCAGTTGAGCAAGAGAAGGTAGAAGAAGCCAATGAAG
GAGAGAACACCCGCTTGTTACACCCTGTGAGCCTGCATGGGATGGATGACCCGGAGAGAGAAGTATTAGA
GTGGAGGTTTGACAGCCGCCTAGCATTTCATCACATGGCCCGAGAGCTGCATCCGGACTGTACTGGGTCT
CTCTGGTTAGACCAGATCTGAGCCTGGGAGCTCTCTGGCTAACTAGGGAACCCACTGCTTAAGCCTCAAT
AAAGCTTGCCTTGAGTGCTTCAAGTAGTGTGTGCCCGTCTGTTGTGTGACTCTGGTAACTAGAGATCCCT
CAGACCCTTTTAGTCAGTGTGGAAAATCTCTAGCAGGGCCCGTTTAAACCCGCTGATCAGCCTCGACTGT
GCCTTCTAGTTGCCAGCCATCTGTTGTTTGCCCCTCCCCCGTGCCTTCCTTGACCCTGGAAGGTGCCACT
CCCACTGTCCTTTCCTAATAAAATGAGGAAATTGCATCGCATTGTCTGAGTAGGTGTCATTCTATTCTGG
GGGGTGGGGTGGGGCAGGACAGCAAGGGGGAGGATTGGGAAGACAATAGCAGGCATGCTGGGGATGCGGT
GGGCTCTATGGCTTCTGAGGCGGAAAGAACCAGCTGGGGCTCTAGGGGGTATCCCC
[124 nt withheld, positions 5937-6060]
C
[91 nt withheld, positions 6062-6152]
A
[49 nt withheld, positions 6154-6202]
CCTTTGACGTTGGAGTCCACGTTCTTT
[37 nt withheld, positions 6230-6266]
ACCCTATCTCGGTCTATTCTTTTGATTTATAAGGGATTTTGCCGATTTCGGCCTATTGGTTAAAAAATGA
GCTGATTTAACAAAAATTTAACGCGAATTAATTCTGTGGAATGTGTGTCAGTTAGGGTGTGGAAAGTCCC
CAGGCTCCCCAGCAGGCAGAAGTATGCAAAGCATGCATCTCAATTAGTCAGCAACCAGGTGTGGAAAGTC
CCCAGGCTCCCCAGCAGGCAGAAGTATGCAAAGCATGCATCTCAATTAGTCAGCAACCATAGTCCCGCCC
CTAACTCCGCCCATCCCGCCCCTAACTCCGCCCAGTTCCGCCCATTCTCCGCCCCATGGCTGACTAATTT
TTTTTATTTATGCAGAGGCCGAGGCCGCCTCTGCCTCTGAGCTATTCCAGAAGTAGTGAGGAGGCTTTTT
TGGAGGCCTAGGCTTTTGCAAAAAGCTCCCGGGAGCTTGTATATCCATTTTCGGATCTGATCAGCACGTG
TTGACAATTAATCATCGGCATAGTATATCGGCATAGTATAATACGACAAGGTGAGGAACTAAACCATGGC
CAAGTTGACCAGTGCCGTTCCGGTGCTCACCGCGCGCGACGTCGCCGGAGCGGTCGAGTTCTGGACCGAC
CGGCTCGGGTTCTCCCGGGACTTCGTGGAGGACGACTTCGCCGGTGTGGTCCGGGACGACGTGACCCTGT
TCATCAGCGCGGTCCAGGACCAGGTGGTGCCGGACAACACCCTGGCCTGGGTGTGGGTGCGCGGCCTGGA
CGAGCTGTACGCCGAGTGGTCGGAGGTCGTGTCCACGAACTTCCGGGACGCCTCCGGGCCGGCCATGACC
GAGATCGGCGAGCAGCCGTGGGGGCGGGAGTTCGCCCTGCGCGACCCGGCCGGCAACTGCGTGCACTTCG
TGGCCGAGGAGCAGGACTGACACGTGCTACGAGATTTCGATTCCACCGCCGCCTTCTATGAAAGGTTGGG
CTTCGGAATCGTTTTCCGGGACGCCGGCTGGATGATCCTCCAGCGCGGGGATCTCATGCTGGAGTTCTTC
GCCCACCCCAACTTGTTTATTGCAGCTTATAATGGTTACAAATAAAGCAATAGCATCACAAATTTCACAA
ATAAAGCATTTTTTTCACTGCATTCTAGTTGTGGTTTGTCCAAACTCATCAATGTATCTTATCATGTCTG
TATACCGTCGACCTCTAGCTAGAGCTTGGCGTAATCATGGTCATAGCTGTTTCCTGTGTGAAATTGTTAT
CCGCTCACAATTCCACACAACATACGAGCCGGAAGCATAAAGTGTAAAGCCTGGGGTGCCTAATGAGTGA
GCTAACTCACATTAATTGCGTTGCGCTCACTGCCCGCTTTCCAGTCGGGAAACCTGTCGTGCCAGCTGCA
TTAATGAATCGGCCAACGCGCGGGGAGAGGCGGTTTGCGTATTGGGCGCTCTTCCGCTTCCTCGCTCACT
GACTCGCTGCGCTCGGTCGTTCGGCTGCGGCGAGCGGTATCAGCTCACTCAAAGGCGGTAATACGGTTAT
CCACAGAATCAGGGGATAACGCAGGAAAGAACATGTGAGCAAAAGGCCAGCAAAAGGCCAGGAACCGTAA
AAAGGCCGCGTTGCTGGCGTTTTTCCATAGGCTCCGCCCCCCTGACGAGCATCACAAAAATCGACGCTCA
AGTCAGAGGTGGCGAAACCCGACAGGACTATAAAGATACCAGGCGTTTCCCCCTGGAAGCTCCCTCGTGC
GCTCTCCTGTTCCGACCCTGCCGCTTACCGGATACCTGTCCGCCTTTCTCCCTTCGGGAAGCGTGGCGCT
TTCTCATAGCTCACGCTGTAGGTATCTCAGTTCGGTGTAGGTCGTTCGCTCCAAGCTGGGCTGTGTGCAC
GAACCCCCCGTTCAGCCCGACCGCTGCGCCTTATCCGGTAACTATCGTCTTGAGTCCAACCCGGTAAGAC
ACGACTTATCGCCACTGGCAGCAGCCACTGGTAACAGGATTAGCAGAGCGAGGTATGTAGGCGGTGCTAC
AGAGTTCTTGAAGTGGTGGCCTAACTACGGCTACACTAGAAGAACAGTATTTGGTATCTGCGCTCTGCTG
AAGCCAGTTACCTTCGGAAAAAGAGTTGGTAGCTCTTGATCCGGCAAACAAACCACCGCTGGTAGCGGTG
GTTTTTTTGTTTGCAAGCAGCAGATTACGCGCAGAAAAAAAGGATCTCAAGAAGATCCTTTGATCTTTTC
TACGGGGTCTGACGCTCAGTGGAACGAAAACTCACGTTAAGGGATTTTGGTCATGAGATTATCAAAAAGG
ATCTTCACCTAGATCCTTTTAAATTAAAAATGAAGTTTTAAATCAATCTAAAGTATATATGAGTAAACTT
GGTCTGACAGTTACCAATGCTTAATCAGTGAGGCACCTATCTCAGCGATCTGTCTATTTCGTTCATCCAT
AGTTGCCTGACTCCCCGTCGTGTAGATAACTACGATACGGGAGGGCTTACCATCTGGCCCCAGTGCTGCA
ATGATACCGCGAGACCCACGCTCACCGGCTCCAGATTTATCAGCAATAAACCAGCCAGCCGGAAGGGCCG
AGCGCAGAAGTGGTCCTGCAACTTTATCCGCCTCCATCCAGTCTATTAATTGTTGCCGGGAAGCTAGAGT
AAGTAGTTCGCCAGTTAATAGTTTGCGCAACGTTGTTGCCATTGCTACAGGCATCGTGGTGTCACGCTCG
TCGTTTGGTATGGCTTCATTCAGCTCCGGTTCCCAACGATCAAGGCGAGTTACATGATCCCCCATGTTGT
GCAAAAAAGCGGTTAGCTCCTTCGGTCCTCCGATCGTTGTCAGAAGTAAGTTGGCCGCAGTGTTATCACT
CATGGTTATGGCAGCACTGCATAATTCTCTTACTGTCATGCCATCCGTAAGATGCTTTTCTGTGACTGGT
GAGTACTCAACCAAGTCATTCTGAGAATAGTGTATGCGGCGACCGAGTTGCTCTTGCCCGGCGTCAATAC
GGGATAATACCGCGCCACATAGCAGAACTTTAAAAGTGCTCATCATTGGAAAACGTTCTTCGGGGCGAAA
ACTCTCAAGGATCTTACCGCTGTTGAGATCCAGTTCGATGTAACCCACTCGTGCACCCAACTGATCTTCA
GCATCTTTTACTTTCACCAGCGTTTCTGGGTGAGCAAAAACAGGAAGGCAAAATGCCGCAAAAAAGGGAA
TAAGGGCGACACGGAAATGTTGAATACTCATACTCTTCCTTTTTCAATATTATTGAAGCATTTATCAGGG
TTATTGTCTCATGAGCGGATACATATTTGAATGTATTTAGAAAAATAAACAAATAGGGGTTCCGCGCACA
TTTCCCCGAAAAGTGCCACCTGAC
