>Addgene plasmid #51004 | pLenti.Syn(0.5).H2B-eGFP.W | addgene partial sequence | sequence record 79606 | FUGW-Fwd 5'-ATTACAGGGACAGCAGAGATCC-3'
GGTAACAATGCAAGTTAGCCTGAGGATTTAGGAGGAGGCTGAAAAACAGAGTAGGAGCCTTACTACGGGT
CCAGACCCTACGGACAAGAACCCCCACTCCCACTCCCCAAATTGCGCATTCCCTCCCCCATCAGAGGGGG
AGGGGAAGAGGATGCAGCGCGGCGCGGCGCGTGCGCACTGTCGGATTTAGTACCGCGGACAGAGCCTTCG
CCCCCGCTGCCGGCGCGCGCCACCACCTCCCCAGCACCAAAGGCGGGCTGACGTCACTCTCCAGCCCTCC
CCAAACTCCCCTACCTCACCGCCTTGGTCGCGTCCGTGCAGCGGTGAGTCCAGTCGGGCCGCACCACAAG
AGGTGCAAGATAGGGGGGTGCAGGCGCGACCATACGCTCTGCGGCGGCAGAGCCTCAGCGCTGCCTCAGT
CTGCAGCGGGCAGCAGAGGAGTCGCGTCGTGCCAGAGAGCGCCGCCGTGCTCCTGAGCCCCTTGCGCTCC
GCCCCCGCGGCCCACCGACCCACTGCCCCTTGGATCTCGAGCTCAAGCTTCGAATTCTGCAGTCGACGGT
ACCGCCACCATGCCAGAGCCAGCGAAGTCTGCTCCCGCCCCGAAAAAGGGCTCCAAGAAGGCGGTGACTA
AGGCGCAGAAGAAAGGCGGCAAGAAGCGCAAGCGCAGCCGCAAGGAGAGCTATTCCATCTATGTGTACAA
GGTTCTGAAGCAGGTCCACCCTGACACCGGCATTTCGTCCAAGGCCATGGGCATCATGAATTCGTTTGTG
AACGACATTTTCGAGCGCATCGCAGGTGAGGCTTCCCGCCTGGCGCATTACAACAAGCGCTCGACCATCA
CCTCCAGGG
