>Addgene plasmid #51004 | pLenti.Syn(0.5).H2B-eGFP.W | addgene partial sequence | sequence record 130654 | WPRE-R 5'-CATAGCGTAAAAGGAGCAACA-3'
ATTTTGTAATCCAGAGGTTGATTATCGATAAGCTTGATATCGAATTCTAGAGTCGCGGCCGCTTTACTTG
TACAGCTCGTCCATGCCGAGAGTGATCCCGGCGGCGGTCACGAACTCCAGCAGGACCATGTGATCGCGCT
TCTCGTTGGGGTCTTTGCTCAGGGCGGACTGGGTGCTCAGGTAGTGGTTGTCGGGCAGCAGCACGGGGCC
GTCGCCGATGGGGGTGTTCTGCTGGTAGTGGTCGGCGAGCTGCACGCTGCCGTCCTCGATGTTGTGGCGG
ATCTTGAAGTTCACCTTGATGCCGTTCTTCTGCTTGTCGGCCATGATATAGACGTTGTGGCTGTTGTAGT
TGTACTCCAGCTTGTGCCCCAGGATGTTGCCGTCCTCCTTGAAGTCGATGCCCTTCAGCTCGATGCGGTT
CACCAGGGTGTCGCCCTCGAACTTCACCTCGGCGCGGGTCTTGTAGTTGCCGTCGTCCTTGAAGAAGATG
GTGCGCTCCTGGACGTAGCCTTCGGGCATGGCGGACTTGAAGAAGTCGTGCTGCTTCATGTGGTCGGGGT
AGCGGCTGAAGCACTGCACGCCGTAGGTCAGGGTGGTCACGAGGGTGGGCCAGGGCACGGGCAGCTTGCC
GGTGGTGCAGATGAACTTCAGGGTCAGCTTGCCGTAGGTGGCATCGCCCTCGCCCTCGCCGGACACGCTG
AACTTGTGGCCGTTTACGTCGCCGTCCAGCTCGACCAGGATGGGCACCACCCCGGTGAACAGCTCCTCGC
CCTTGCTCACCATGGTGGCGACCGGTGGATCCTTAGCGCTGGTGTACTTGGTGATGGCCTTAGTACC
